Addgene plasmid #147026: pGEX-6P-1-HsTNRC6Biso1_1361-1723-del1395-1534-6His_N
Purpose: Bacterial Expression of HsTNRC6Biso1_1361-1723-del1395-1534
Depositing lab: Elisa Izaurralde. Depositing organization: Max Planck Institute for Developmental Biology. Publication: Two PABPC1-binding sites in GW182 proteins promote miRNA-mediated gene silencing. Huntzinger E, Braun JE, Heimstädt S, Zekri L, Izaurralde E. EMBO J. 2010 Dec 15;29(24):4146-60. doi: 10.1038/emboj.2010.274 PubMed 21063388.
Backbone
  Vector backbone: pGEX-6P-1
  Vector type: Bacterial Expression
Growth in bacteria
  Bacterial resistance: Ampicillin, 100 μg/mL
  Growth temperature: 37°C
  Growth strain: DH5alpha
  Copy number: Low Copy
Gene/Insert
  Gene/Insert name: HsTNRC6Biso1_1361-1723-del1395-1534
  Species: H. sapiens (human)
  Entrez Gene: TNRC6B (a.k.a. GDSBA)
  Cloning method: Unknown
Terms and licenses: Academic/Nonprofit Terms; Industry Terms: Not Available to Industry
Depositor comments: ORF extracted from NM_015088 Plasmids from this collection were made available to the research community and donated after the lab closed. Please note that the sequence provided by the depositing laboratory may be theoretical/predicted or based on Sanger sequencing results. There may be discrepancies between sequencing results obtained by Addgene and the depositor sequence. If an Addgene verified sequence is not available, please contact before placing your order to request that our lab fully sequence the plasmid.
How to cite: pGEX-6P-1-HsTNRC6Biso1_1361-1723-del1395-1534-6His_N was a gift from Elisa Izaurralde (Addgene plasmid # 147026 ; http://n2t.net/addgene:147026 ; RRID:Addgene_147026)
