[The description below was written by a language model from this plasmid's Addgene catalogue record and pLannotate feature annotations shown in this document.]
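Description:
pGEX-6P-1-HsTNRC6Biso1_1361-1723-del1395-1534-6His_N is a bacterial expression plasmid built on the pGEX-6P-1 backbone for producing a fragment of human TNRC6B, a GW182-family protein, in E. coli. It replicates from a ColE1/pBR322-type origin, is catalogued as low copy, and is selected with ampicillin through the β-lactamase gene (AmpR) and its own promoter. The 5,651-nt depositor sequence also carries backbone remnants such as bom and rop fragments and a lac promoter/lacZα segment downstream of lacI.

Expression is driven by the hybrid tac promoter followed by a lac operator. The plasmid-borne lacI gene, under the up-mutated lacIq promoter, supplies repressor to keep transcription off until IPTG is added. The reading frame begins with Schistosoma japonicum glutathione S-transferase, continues after a short linker into the TNRC6B fragment, and ends with a hexahistidine tag annotated immediately 3' of the insert. The tag is therefore C-terminal in the annotated sequence, although the plasmid name ends in "6His_N". In pGEX-6P vectors the GST-insert linker normally encodes a PreScission protease site, but this is not annotated in the feature table.

The insert corresponds to residues 1361–1723 of TNRC6B isoform 1, taken from a reference mRNA, with an internal deletion of residues 1395–1534. The two tags should allow glutathione and nickel affinity purification or pull-down of the fusion protein. The associated publication concerns PABPC1-binding sites in GW182 proteins and their role in miRNA-mediated silencing, which suggests use as a deletion mutant in in vitro binding assays. The record itself states only bacterial expression as the purpose. The depositor notes that the supplied sequence may be theoretical rather than fully verified.
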