Features (pLannotate 1.2.2; 18 found; start..end, strand, type, name):
      6..107     -  CDS            yciV (fragment): RNAAM_ECOLI - Also known as trpH From Escherichia coli (strain K12).
    183..211     +  promoter       tac promoter: strong E. coli promoter; hybrid between the trp and lac UV5 promoters
    219..235     +  protein_bind   lac operator: The lac repressor binds to the lac operator to inhibit transcription in E. coli. This inhibition can be relieved by adding lactose or isopropyl-β-D-thiogalactopyranoside (IPTG). lac repressor encoded by lacI
    258..911     +  CDS            GST26_SCHJA: Experimental evidence at protein level: Swiss-Prot protein existence level 1. GST isoenzymes appear to play a central role in the parasite detoxification system. Other functions are also suspected including a role in increasing the solubility of haematin in the parasite gut. From Schistosoma japonicum (Blood fluke).
    942..1619    +  CDS            TNRC6B (fragment): TNR6B_HUMAN - Also known as KIAA1093. Experimental evidence at protein level: Swiss-Prot protein existence level 1. Plays a role in RNA-mediated gene silencing by both micro- RNAs (miRNAs) and short interfering RNAs (siRNAs) (PubMed:16289642, PubMed:19167051, PubMed:19304925, PubMed:32354837). Required for miRNA- dependent translational repression and siRNA-dependent endonucleolytic cleavage of complementary mRNAs by argonaute family proteins (PubMed:16289642, PubMed:19167051, PubMed:19304925, PubMed:32354837). As scaffolding protein associates with argonaute proteins bound to partially comple
   1620..1637    +  CDS            7xHis (fragment): 6xHis affinity tag
   1668..1707    +  CDS            rop (fragment): Rop protein, which maintains plasmids at low copy number; rop
   1809..1849    +  misc_feature   bom (fragment): basis of mobility region from pBR322
   1954..2058    +  promoter       AmpR promoter: bla
   2059..2919    +  CDS            AmpR: β-lactamase; bla; confers resistance to ampicillin, carbenicillin, and related antibiotics
   3090..3678    +  rep_origin     ori: high-copy-number ColE1/pMB1/pBR322/pUC origin of replication
   3864..3915    -  misc_feature   bom (fragment): basis of mobility region from pBR322
   3922..3999    +  promoter       lacIq promoter: lacI (mutant); In the lacIq allele, a single base change in the promoter boosts expression of the lacI gene about 10-fold.
   4000..5082    +  CDS            lacI: lac repressor; lacI; The lac repressor binds to the lac operator to inhibit transcription in E. coli. This inhibition can be relieved by adding lactose or isopropyl-β-D-thiogalactopyranoside (IPTG).
   5095..5116    +  protein_bind   CAP binding site: CAP binding activates transcription in the presence of cAMP. E. coli catabolite activator protein
   5131..5161    +  promoter       lac promoter: promoter for the E. coli lac operon
   5169..5185    +  protein_bind   lac operator: The lac repressor binds to the lac operator to inhibit transcription in E. coli. This inhibition can be relieved by adding lactose or isopropyl-β-D-thiogalactopyranoside (IPTG). lac repressor encoded by lacI
   5205..5378    +  CDS            lacZα: LacZα fragment of β-galactosidase; lacZ fragment
>Addgene plasmid #147026 | pGEX-6P-1-HsTNRC6Biso1_1361-1723-del1395-1534-6His_N | depositor full sequence | sequence record 289473 | Full Sequence
ACGTTATCGACTGCACGGTGCACCAATGCTTCTGGCGTCAGGCAGCCATCGGAAGCTGTGGTATGGCTGT
GCAGGTCGTAAATCACTGCATAATTCGTGTCGCTCAAGGCGCACTCCCGTTCTGGATAATGTTTTTTGCG
CCGACATCATAACGGTTCTGGCAAATATTCTGAAATGAGCTGTTGACAATTAATCATCGGCTCGTATAAT
GTGTGGAATTGTGAGCGGATAACAATTTCACACAGGAAACAGTATTCATGTCCCCTATACTAGGTTATTG
GAAAATTAAGGGCCTTGTGCAACCCACTCGACTTCTTTTGGAATATCTTGAAGAAAAATATGAAGAGCAT
TTGTATGAGCGCGATGAAGGTGATAAATGGCGAAACAAAAAGTTTGAATTGGGTTTGGAGTTTCCCAATC
TTCCTTATTATATTGATGGTGATGTTAAATTAACACAGTCTATGGCCATCATACGTTATATAGCTGACAA
GCACAACATGTTGGGTGGTTGTCCAAAAGAGCGTGCAGAGATTTCAATGCTTGAAGGAGCGGTTTTGGAT
ATTAGATACGGTGTTTCGAGAATTGCATATAGTAAAGACTTTGAAACTCTCAAAGTTGATTTTCTTAGCA
AGCTACCTGAAATGCTGAAAATGTTCGAAGATCGTTTATGTCATAAAACATATTTAAATGGTGATCATGT
AACCCATCCTGACTTCATGTTGTATGACGCTCTTGATGTTGTTTTATACATGGACCCAATGTGCCTGGAT
GCGTTCCCAAAATTAGTTTGTTTTAAAAAACGTATTGAAGCTATCCCACAAATTGATAAGTACTTGAAAT
CCAGCAAGTATATAGCATGGCCTTTGCAGGGCTGGCAAGCCACGTTTGGTGGTGGCGACCATCCTCCAAA
ATCGGATCTGGAAGTTCTGTTCCAGGGGCCCCTGGGATCCTCCAGCAATGCCAGTTGGCCTCCAGAATTC
CAACCAGGAGTGCCATGGAAAGGTATCCAAAACATTGACCCTGAATCTGACCCCTATGTCACCCCAGGAA
GTCGTCCTAGTTACTGGCTGGTTCTTCACAATCTCACCCCACAGATTGATGGGTCAACCTTGAGAACGAT
CTGCATGCAGCATGGCCCACTGCTGACATTCCATCTGAATCTAACCCAGGGCACTGCCCTGATCCGATAC
AGCACCAAACAGGAGGCGGCCAAGGCCCAAACTGCACTGCACATGTGTGTGTTGGGAAACACTACCATCC
TTGCTGAGTTTGCCACTGATGATGAAGTCAGCCGCTTTCTGGCACAAGCTCAGCCCCCTACACCTGCAGC
AACCCCAAGTGCGCCAGCTGCGGGGTGGCAGTCGCTGGAGACCGGCCAGAACCAGTCAGATCCCGTGGGA
CCTGCTCTGAATCTTTTTGGTGGGTCCACTGGGCTCGGGCAGTGGAGCAGCAGCGCTGGTGGCAGCAGCG
GGGCCGATCTTGCTGGCGCTTCATTGTGGGGGCCCCCAAACTATTCTTCTAGCTTATGGGGAGTCCCAAC
GGTGGAAGATCCCCATAGGATGGGCAGCCCTGCTCCTTTACTACCTGGTGACCTTCTGGGAGGAGGGTCG
GATTCAATCCATCACCATCACCATCACTAAGCGGCCGCATCGTGACTGACTGACGATCTGCCTCGCGCGT
TTCGGTGATGACGGTGAAAACCTCTGACACATGCAGCTCCCGGAGACGGTCACAGCTTGTCTGTAAGCGG
ATGCCGGGAGCAGACAAGCCCGTCAGGGCGCGTCAGCGGGTGTTGGCGGGTGTCGGGGCGCAGCCATGAC
CCAGTCACGTAGCGATAGCGGAGTGTATAATTCTTGAAGACGAAAGGGCCTCGTGATACGCCTATTTTTA
TAGGTTAATGTCATGATAATAATGGTTTCTTAGACGTCAGGTGGCACTTTTCGGGGAAATGTGCGCGGAA
CCCCTATTTGTTTATTTTTCTAAATACATTCAAATATGTATCCGCTCATGAGACAATAACCCTGATAAAT
GCTTCAATAATATTGAAAAAGGAAGAGTATGAGTATTCAACATTTCCGTGTCGCCCTTATTCCCTTTTTT
GCGGCATTTTGCCTTCCTGTTTTTGCTCACCCAGAAACGCTGGTGAAAGTAAAAGATGCTGAAGATCAGT
TGGGTGCACGAGTGGGTTACATCGAACTGGATCTCAACAGCGGTAAGATCCTTGAGAGTTTTCGCCCCGA
AGAACGTTTTCCAATGATGAGCACTTTTAAAGTTCTGCTATGTGGCGCGGTATTATCCCGTGTTGACGCC
GGGCAAGAGCAACTCGGTCGCCGCATACACTATTCTCAGAATGACTTGGTTGAGTACTCACCAGTCACAG
AAAAGCATCTTACGGATGGCATGACAGTAAGAGAATTATGCAGTGCTGCCATAACCATGAGTGATAACAC
TGCGGCCAACTTACTTCTGACAACGATCGGAGGACCGAAGGAGCTAACCGCTTTTTTGCACAACATGGGG
GATCATGTAACTCGCCTTGATCGTTGGGAACCGGAGCTGAATGAAGCCATACCAAACGACGAGCGTGACA
CCACGATGCCTGCAGCAATGGCAACAACGTTGCGCAAACTATTAACTGGCGAACTACTTACTCTAGCTTC
CCGGCAACAATTAATAGACTGGATGGAGGCGGATAAAGTTGCAGGACCACTTCTGCGCTCGGCCCTTCCG
GCTGGCTGGTTTATTGCTGATAAATCTGGAGCCGGTGAGCGTGGGTCTCGCGGTATCATTGCAGCACTGG
GGCCAGATGGTAAGCCCTCCCGTATCGTAGTTATCTACACGACGGGGAGTCAGGCAACTATGGATGAACG
AAATAGACAGATCGCTGAGATAGGTGCCTCACTGATTAAGCATTGGTAACTGTCAGACCAAGTTTACTCA
TATATACTTTAGATTGATTTAAAACTTCATTTTTAATTTAAAAGGATCTAGGTGAAGATCCTTTTTGATA
ATCTCATGACCAAAATCCCTTAACGTGAGTTTTCGTTCCACTGAGCGTCAGACCCCGTAGAAAAGATCAA
AGGATCTTCTTGAGATCCTTTTTTTCTGCGCGTAATCTGCTGCTTGCAAACAAAAAAACCACCGCTACCA
GCGGTGGTTTGTTTGCCGGATCAAGAGCTACCAACTCTTTTTCCGAAGGTAACTGGCTTCAGCAGAGCGC
AGATACCAAATACTGTCCTTCTAGTGTAGCCGTAGTTAGGCCACCACTTCAAGAACTCTGTAGCACCGCC
TACATACCTCGCTCTGCTAATCCTGTTACCAGTGGCTGCTGCCAGTGGCGATAAGTCGTGTCTTACCGGG
TTGGACTCAAGACGATAGTTACCGGATAAGGCGCAGCGGTCGGGCTGAACGGGGGGTTCGTGCACACAGC
CCAGCTTGGAGCGAACGACCTACACCGAACTGAGATACCTACAGCGTGAGCTATGAGAAAGCGCCACGCT
TCCCGAAGGGAGAAAGGCGGACAGGTATCCGGTAAGCGGCAGGGTCGGAACAGGAGAGCGCACGAGGGAG
CTTCCAGGGGGAAACGCCTGGTATCTTTATAGTCCTGTCGGGTTTCGCCACCTCTGACTTGAGCGTCGAT
TTTTGTGATGCTCGTCAGGGGGGCGGAGCCTATGGAAAAACGCCAGCAACGCGGCCTTTTTACGGTTCCT
GGCCTTTTGCTGGCCTTTTGCTCACATGTTCTTTCCTGCGTTATCCCCTGATTCTGTGGATAACCGTATT
ACCGCCTTTGAGTGAGCTGATACCGCTCGCCGCAGCCGAACGACCGAGCGCAGCGAGTCAGTGAGCGAGG
AAGCGGAAGAGCGCCTGATGCGGTATTTTCTCCTTACGCATCTGTGCGGTATTTCACACCGCATAAATTC
CGACACCATCGAATGGTGCAAAACCTTTCGCGGTATGGCATGATAGCGCCCGGAAGAGAGTCAATTCAGG
GTGGTGAATGTGAAACCAGTAACGTTATACGATGTCGCAGAGTATGCCGGTGTCTCTTATCAGACCGTTT
CCCGCGTGGTGAACCAGGCCAGCCACGTTTCTGCGAAAACGCGGGAAAAAGTGGAAGCGGCGATGGCGGA
GCTGAATTACATTCCCAACCGCGTGGCACAACAACTGGCGGGCAAACAGTCGTTGCTGATTGGCGTTGCC
ACCTCCAGTCTGGCCCTGCACGCGCCGTCGCAAATTGTCGCGGCGATTAAATCTCGCGCCGATCAACTGG
GTGCCAGCGTGGTGGTGTCGATGGTAGAACGAAGCGGCGTCGAAGCCTGTAAAGCGGCGGTGCACAATCT
TCTCGCGCAACGCGTCAGTGGGCTGATCATTAACTATCCGCTGGATGACCAGGATGCCATTGCTGTGGAA
GCTGCCTGCACTAATGTTCCGGCGTTATTTCTTGATGTCTCTGACCAGACACCCATCAACAGTATTATTT
TCTCCCATGAAGACGGTACGCGACTGGGCGTGGAGCATCTGGTCGCATTGGGTCACCAGCAAATCGCGCT
GTTAGCGGGCCCATTAAGTTCTGTCTCGGCGCGTCTGCGTCTGGCTGGCTGGCATAAATATCTCACTCGC
AATCAAATTCAGCCGATAGCGGAACGGGAAGGCGACTGGAGTGCCATGTCCGGTTTTCAACAAACCATGC
AAATGCTGAATGAGGGCATCGTTCCCACTGCGATGCTGGTTGCCAACGATCAGATGGCGCTGGGCGCAAT
GCGCGCCATTACCGAGTCCGGGCTGCGCGTTGGTGCGGATATCTCGGTAGTGGGATACGACGATACCGAA
GACAGCTCATGTTATATCCCGCCGTCAACCACCATCAAACAGGATTTTCGCCTGCTGGGGCAAACCAGCG
TGGACCGCTTGCTGCAACTCTCTCAGGGCCAGGCGGTGAAGGGCAATCAGCTGTTGCCCGTCTCACTGGT
GAAAAGAAAAACCACCCTGGCGCCCAATACGCAAACCGCCTCTCCCCGCGCGTTGGCCGATTCATTAATG
CAGCTGGCACGACAGGTTTCCCGACTGGAAAGCGGGCAGTGAGCGCAACGCAATTAATGTGAGTTAGCTC
ACTCATTAGGCACCCCAGGCTTTACACTTTATGCTTCCGGCTCGTATGTTGTGTGGAATTGTGAGCGGAT
AACAATTTCACACAGGAAACAGCTATGACCATGATTACGGATTCACTGGCCGTCGTTTTACAACGTCGTG
ACTGGGAAAACCCTGGCGTTACCCAACTTAATCGCCTTGCAGCACATCCCCCTTTCGCCAGCTGGCGTAA
TAGCGAAGAGGCCCGCACCGATCGCCCTTCCCAACAGTTGCGCAGCCTGAATGGCGAATGGCGCTTTGCC
TGGTTTCCGGCACCAGAAGCGGTGCCGGAAAGCTGGCTGGAGTGCGATCTTCCTGAGGCCGATACTGTCG
TCGTCCCCTCAAACTGGCAGATGCACGGTTACGATGCGCCCATCTACACCAACGTAACCTATCCCATTAC
GGTCAATCCGCCGTTTGTTCCCACGGAGAATCCGACGGGTTGTTACTCGCTCACATTTAATGTTGATGAA
AGCTGGCTACAGGAAGGCCAGACGCGAATTATTTTTGATGGCGTTGGAATT
